>Addgene plasmid #157092 | pD649-HAsp-CD300LF-COMP5AP-AviTag-9xHis | depositor full sequence | sequence record 303293 | Full Sequence
TTTCAATATTATTGAAGCATTTATCAGGGTTATTGTCTCATGAGCGGATACATATTTGAATGTATTTAGA
AAAATAAACAAATAGGGGTCAGTGTTACAACCAATTAACCAATTCTGAACATTATCGCGAGCCCATTTAT
ACCTGAATATGGCTCATAACACCCCTTGCTCATGACCAAAATCCCTTAACGTGAGTTACGCGCGCGTCGT
TCCACTGAGCGTCAGACCCCGTAGAAAAGATCAAAGGATCTTCTTGAGATCCTTTTTTTCTGCGCGTAAT
CTGCTGCTTGCAAACAAAAAAACCACCGCTACCAGCGGTGGTTTGTTTGCCGGATCAAGAGCTACCAACT
CTTTTTCCGAAGGTAACTGGCTTCAGCAGAGCGCAGATACCAAATACTGTTCTTCTAGTGTAGCCGTAGT
TAGCCCACCACTTCAAGAACTCTGTAGCACCGCCTACATACCTCGCTCTGCTAATCCTGTTACCAGTGGC
TGCTGCCAGTGGCGATAAGTCGTGTCTTACCGGGTTGGACTCAAGACGATAGTTACCGGATAAGGCGCAG
CGGTCGGGCTGAACGGGGGGTTCGTGCACACAGCCCAGCTTGGAGCGAACGACCTACACCGAACTGAGAT
ACCTACAGCGTGAGCTATGAGAAAGCGCCACGCTTCCCGAAGGGAGAAAGGCGGACAGGTATCCGGTAAG
CGGCAGGGTCGGAACAGGAGAGCGCACGAGGGAGCTTCCAGGGGGAAACGCCTGGTATCTTTATAGTCCT
GTCGGGTTTCGCCACCTCTGACTTGAGCGTCGATTTTTGTGATGCTCGTCAGGGGGGCGGAGCCTATGGA
AAAACGCCAGCAACGCGGCCTTTTTACGGTTCCTGGCCTTTTGCTGGCCTTTTGCTCACATGTTCTTTCC
TGCGTTATCCCCTGATTCTGTGGATAACCGTATTACCGCCTTTGAGTGAGCTGATACCGCTCGCCGCAGC
CGAACGACCGAGCGCAGCGAGTCAGTGAGCGAGGAAGCGGAAGGCGAGAGTAGGGAACTGCCAGGCATCA
AACTAAGCAGAAGGCCCCTGACGGATGGCCTTTTTGCGTTTCTACAAACTCTTTCTGTGTTGTAAAACGA
CGGCCAGTCTTAAGCTCGGGCCCCCTGGGCGGTTCTGATAACGAGTAATCGTTAATCCGCAAATAACGTA
AAAACCCGCTTCGGCGGGTTTTTTTATGGGGGGAGTTTAGGGAAAGAGCATTTGTCAGAATATTTAAGGG
CGCCTGTCACTTTGCTTGATATATGAGAATTATTTAACCTTATAAATGAGAAAAAAGCAACGCACTTTAA
ATAAGATACGTTGCTTTTTCGATTGATGAACACCTATAATTAAACTATTCATCTATTATTTATGATTTTT
TGTATATACAATATTTCTAGTTTGTTAAAGAGAATTAAGAAAATAAATCTCGAAAATAATAAAGGGAAAA
TCAGTTTTTGATATCAAAATTATACATGTCAACGATAATACAAAATATAATACAAACTATAAGATGTTAT
CAGTATTTATTATCATTTAGAATAAATTTTGTGTCGCCCTTAATTGTGAGCGGATAACAATTACGAGCTT
CATGCACAGTGGCGTTGACTCAATATTGGCCATTAGCCATATTATTCATTGGTTATATAGCATAAATCAA
TATTGGCTATTGGCCATTGCATACGTTGTATCTATATCATAATATGTACATTTATATTGGCTCATGTCCA
ATATGACCGCCATGTTGGCATTGATTATTGACTAGTTATTAATAGTAATCAATTACGGGGTCATTAGTTC
ATAGCCCATATATGGAGTTCCGCGTTACATAACTTACGGTAAATGGCCCGCCTGGCTGACCGCCCAACGA
CCCCCGCCCATTGACGTCAATAATGACGTATGTTCCCATAGTAACGCCAATAGGGACTTTCCATTGACGT
CAATGGGTGGAGTATTTACGGTAAACTGCCCACTTGGCAGTACATCAAGTGTATCATATGCCAAGTACGC
CCCCTATTGACGTCAATGACGGTAAATGGCCCGCCTGGCATTATGCCCAGTACATGACCTTATGGGACTT
TCCTACTTGGCAGTACATCTACGTATTAGTCATCGCTATTACCATGGTGATGCGGTTTTGGCAGTACATC
AATGGGCGTGGATAGCGGTTTGACTCACGGGGATTTCCAAGTCTCCACCCCATTGACGTCAATGGGAGTT
TGTTTTGGCACCAAAATCAACGGGACTTTCCAAAATGTCGTAACAACTCCGCCCCATTGACGCAAATGGG
CGGTAGGCGTGTACGGTGGGAGGTCTATATAAGCAGAGCTCGTTTAGTGAACCGTCAGATCGCCTGGAGA
CGCCATCCACGCTGTTTTGACCTCCATAGAAGACACCGGGACCGATCCAGCCTCCGCGGCCGGGAACGGT
GCATTGGAACGCGGATTCCCCGTGCCAAGAGTGACGTAAGTACCGCCTATAGAGTCTATAGGCCCACCCC
CTTGGCTTCGTTAGAACGCGGCTACAATTAATACATAACCTTATGTATCATACACATACGATTTAGGTGA
CACTATAGAATAACATCCACTTTGCCTTTCTCTCCACAGGTGTCCACTCCCAGGTCCAACTGCACCTCGG
TTCTATCGAAAACGCGCCTGCTAGCGCCACCATGAAGACCATCATTGCCCTGAGCTACATCTTCTGCCTG
GTGTTCGCTGCGGCCGCCACACAGATCACAGGCCCTACAACAGTGAATGGCCTGGAAAGGGGCAGCCTGA
CCGTGCAGTGTGTGTACAGAAGCGGCTGGGAGACATACCTGAAGTGGTGGTGTAGAGGCGCCATCTGGCG
GGATTGCAAGATCCTGGTCAAGACCAGCGGCAGCGAGCAAGAAGTGAAGCGGGACAGAGTGTCCATCAAG
GACAACCAGAAGAACCGGACCTTCACCGTGACCATGGAAGATCTGATGAAGACCGACGCCGACACCTATT
GGTGCGGCATCGAGAAAACCGGCAACGATCTGGGCGTGACAGTGCAAGTGACCATCGATCCCGCTCCAGT
GACACAAGAGGAAACCAGCAGCAGCCCTACACTGACAGGCCACCACCTGGACAACAGACACAAGCTGCTG
AAGCTGTCTGGCGCGCCGGAAGATCAAGTTGATCCAAGATTGATTGATGGCAAGGGCGGATCTCTGGAGG
TGCTGTTCCAGGGACCAGGCGGAAGCGGCAATCCCGGCGGCGATCTGGCCCCCCAGATGCTGCGCGAGCT
GCAGGAGACCAATGCCGCCCTGCAGGACGTGCGCGAGCTGCTGCGCCACCGCGTGAAGGAGATCACCTTC
CTGAAGAACACCGTGATGGAGTGCGACGCCTGCGGTATGCAGCCCTCTAGAGGCTCCGGCTCCATCATCC
CAGTTGAGGAGGAGAACCCGGACTTCTGGAACCGCGAGGCAGCCGAGGCCCTGGGTGCCGCCAAGAAGCT
GCAGCCTGCACAGACAGCCGCCAAGAACCTCATCATCTTCCTGGGCGATGGGATGGGGGTGTCTACGGTG
ACAGCTGCCAGGATCCTAAAAGGGCAGAAGAAGGACAAACTGGGGCCTGAGATACCCCTGGCCATGGACC
GCTTCCCATATGTGGCTCTGTCCAAGACATACAATGTAGACAAACATGTGCCAGACAGTGGAGCCACAGC
CACGGCCTACCTGTGCGGGGTCAAGGGCAACTTCCAGACCATTGGCTTGAGTGCAGCCGCCCGCTTTAAC
CAGTGCAACACGACACGCGGCAACGAGGTCATCTCCGTGATGAATCGGGCCAAGAAAGCAGGGAAGTCAG
TGGGAGTGGTAACCACCACACGAGTGCAGCACGCCTCGCCAGCCGGCACCTACGCCCACACGGTGAACCG
CAACTGGTACTCGGACGCCGACGTGCCTGCCTCGGCCCGCCAGGAGGGGTGCCAGGACATCGCTACGCAG
CTCATCTCCAACATGGACATTGACGTGATCCTAGGTGGAGGCCGAAAGTACATGTTTCGCATGGGAACCC
CAGACCCTGAGTACCCAGATGACTACAGCCAAGGTGGGACCAGGCTGGACGGGAAGAATCTGGTGCAGGA
ATGGCTGGCGAAGCGCCAGGGTGCCCGGTATGTGTGGAACCGCACTGAGCTCATGCAGGCTTCCCTGGAC
CCGTCTGTGACCCATCTCATGGGTCTCTTTGAGCCTGGAGACATGAAATACGAGATCCACCGAGACTCCA
CACTGGACCCCTCCCTGATGGAGATGACAGAGGCTGCCCTGCGCCTGCTGAGCAGGAACCCCCGCGGCTT
CTTCCTCTTCGTGGAGGGTGGTCGCATCGACCATGGTCATCATGAAAGCAGGGCTTACCGGGCACTGACT
GAGACGATCATGTTCGACGACGCCATTGAGAGGGCGGGCCAGCTCACCAGCGAGGAGGACACGCTGAGCC
TCGTCACTGCCGACCACTCCCACGTCTTCTCCTTCGGAGGCTACCCCCTGCGAGGGAGCTCCATCTTCGG
GCTGGCCCCTGGCAAGGCCCGGGACAGGAAGGCCTACACGGTCCTCCTATACGGAAACGGTCCAGGCTAT
GTGCTCAAGGACGGCGCCCGGCCGGATGTTACCGAGAGCGAGAGCGGGAGCCCCGAGTATCGGCAGCAGT
CAGCAGTGCCCCTGGACGAAGAGACCCACGCAGGCGAGGACGTGGCGGTGTTCGCGCGCGGCCCGCAGGC
GCACCTGGTTCACGGCGTGCAGGAGCAGACCTTCATAGCGCACGTCATGGCCTTCGCCGCCTGCCTGGAG
CCCTACACCGCCTGCGACCTGGCGCCCCCCGCCGGCACCACCGACGCCGCGCACCCGGGTGGCGGAGGAC
TGAACGACATCTTCGAGGCTCAGAAAATCGAATGGCACGAACATCACCATCACCATCACCATCACCATTA
AGGCCGGCCTGTAGTCACTGGCACAACGCGTTACCCGGTAAGCCAATCGGGTATACACGGTCGTCATACT
GCAGACAGGGTTCTTCTACTTTGCAAGATAGTCTTGAGTAGTAAAATAAATAGATAGAGAAAATCAGCCT
CGACTGTGCCTTCTAGTTGCCAGCCATCTGTTGTTTGCCCCTCCCCCGTGCCTTCCTTGACCCTGGAAGG
TGCCACTCCCACTGTCCTTTCCTAATAAAATGAGGAAATTGCATCACAACACTCAACCCTATCTCGGTCT
ATTCTTTTGATTTATAAGGGATTTTGCCGATTTCGGCCTATTGGTTAAAAAATGAGCTGATTTAACAAAA
ATTTAACGCGAATTAATTCTGTGGAATGTGTGTCAGTTAGGGTGTGGAAAGTCCCCAGGCTCCCCAGCAG
GCAGAAGTATGCAAAGCATGCATCTCAATTAGTCAGCAACCAGGTGTGGAAAGTCCCCAGGCTCCCCAGC
AGGCAGAAGTATGCAAAGCATGCATCTCAATTAGTCAGCAACCATAGTCCCGCCCCTAACTCCGCCCATC
CCGCCCCTAACTCCGCCCAGTTCCGCCCATTCTCCGCCCCATGGCTGACTAATTTTTTTTATTTATGCAG
AGGCCGAGGCCGCCTCTGCCTCTGAGCTATTCCAGAAGTAGTGAGGAGGCTTTTTTGGAGGCCTAGGCTT
TTGCAAAAAGCTCCCGGGAGCTTGTATATCCATTTTCGGATCTGATCAGCACGTGTTGACAATTAATCAT
CGGCATAGTATATCGGCATAGTATAATACGACAAGGTGAGGAACTAAACCATGACCGAGTACAAGCCCAC
GGTGCGCCTCGCCACCCGCGACGACGTCCCCAGGGCCGTACGCACCCTCGCCGCCGCGTTCGCCGACTAC
CCCGCCACGCGCCACACCGTCGATCCGGACCGCCACATCGAGCGGGTCACCGAGCTGCAAGAACTCTTCC
TCACGCGCGTCGGGCTCGACATCGGCAAGGTGTGGGTCGCGGACGACGGCGCCGCGGTGGCGGTCTGGAC
CACGCCGGAGAGCGTCGAAGCGGGGGCGGTGTTCGCCGAGATCGGCCCGCGCATGGCCGAGTTGAGCGGT
TCCCGGCTGGCCGCGCAGCAACAGATGGAAGGCCTCCTGGCGCCGCACCGGCCCAAGGAGCCCGCGTGGT
TCCTGGCCACCGTCGGCGTCTCGCCCGACCACCAGGGCAAGGGTCTGGGCAGCGCCGTCGTGCTCCCCGG
AGTGGAGGCGGCCGAGCGCGCCGGGGTGCCCGCCTTCCTGGAGACATCCGCGCCCCGCAACCTCCCCTTC
TACGAGCGGCTCGGCTTCACCGTCACCGCCGACGTCGAGGTGCCCGAAGGACCGCGCACCTGGTGCATGA
CCCGCAAGCCCGGTGCCTGACACGTGCTACGAGATTTCGATTCCACCGCCGCCTTCTATGAAAGGTTGGG
CTTCGGAATCGTTTTCCGGGACGCCGGCTGGATGATCCTCCAGCGCGGGGATCTCATGCTGGAGTTCTTC
GCCCACCCCAACTTGTTTATTGCAGCTTATAATGGTTACAAATAAAGCAATAGCATCACAAATTTCACAA
ATAAAGCATTTTTTTCACTGCATTCTAGTTGTGGTTTGTCCAAACTCATCAATGTATCTTATCATGTCTG
TATACCGTCGACCTCTAGCTAGAGCTTGGCGTAATCATGGTCATTACCAATGCTTAATCAGTGAGGCACC
TATCTCAGCGATCTGTCTATTTCGTTCATCCATAGTTGCCTGACTCCCCGTCGTGTAGATAACTACGATA
CGGGAGGGCTTACCATCTGGCCCCAGCGCTGCGATGATACCGCGAGAACCACGCTCACCGGCTCCGGATT
TATCAGCAATAAACCAGCCAGCCGGAAGGGCCGAGCGCAGAAGTGGTCCTGCAACTTTATCCGCCTCCAT
CCAGTCTATTAATTGTTGCCGGGAAGCTAGAGTAAGTAGTTCGCCAGTTAATAGTTTGCGCAACGTTGTT
GCCATCGCTACAGGCATCGTGGTGTCACGCTCGTCGTTTGGTATGGCTTCATTCAGCTCCGGTTCCCAAC
GATCAAGGCGAGTTACATGATCCCCCATGTTGTGCAAAAAAGCGGTTAGCTCCTTCGGTCCTCCGATCGT
TGTCAGAAGTAAGTTGGCCGCAGTGTTATCACTCATGGTTATGGCAGCACTGCATAATTCTCTTACTGTC
ATGCCATCCGTAAGATGCTTTTCTGTGACTGGTGAGTACTCAACCAAGTCATTCTGAGAATAGTGTATGC
GGCGACCGAGTTGCTCTTGCCCGGCGTCAATACGGGATAATACCGCGCCACATAGCAGAACTTTAAAAGT
GCTCATCATTGGAAAACGTTCTTCGGGGCGAAAACTCTCAAGGATCTTACCGCTGTTGAGATCCAGTTCG
ATGTAACCCACTCGTGCACCCAACTGATCTTCAGCATCTTTTACTTTCACCAGCGTTTCTGGGTGAGCAA
AAACAGGAAGGCAAAATGCCGCAAAAAAGGGAATAAGGGCGACACGGAAATGTTGAATACTCATATTCTT
CCTT
Features (pLannotate 1.2.2; 24 found; start..end, strand, type, name):
    119..143     -  CDS            KanR (fragment): aminoglycoside phosphotransferase; aph(3')-Ia; confers resistance to kanamycin
    254..842     +  rep_origin     ori: high-copy-number ColE1/pMB1/pBR322/pUC origin of replication
   1067..1084    +  terminator     rrnB T2 terminator (fragment): transcription terminator T2 from the E. coli rrnB gene
   1109..1128    -  CDS            lacZα (fragment): LacZα fragment of β-galactosidase; lacZ fragment
   1584..1600    +  protein_bind   lac operator: The lac repressor binds to the lac operator to inhibit transcription in E. coli. This inhibition can be relieved by adding lactose or isopropyl-β-D-thiogalactopyranoside (IPTG). lac repressor encoded by lacI
   1843..2146    +  enhancer       CMV enhancer: human cytomegalovirus immediate early enhancer
   2147..2350    +  promoter       CMV promoter: human cytomegalovirus (CMV) immediate early promoter
   2486..2529    +  intron         CMV intron (fragment): modified intron A from human cytomegalovirus
   2581..2599    +  promoter       SP6 promoter: promoter for bacteriophage SP6 RNA polymerase
   2603..2640    +  CDS            IgH signal sequence (fragment): signal sequence from the mouse immunoglobulin heavy chain variable region
   2749..3159    +  CDS            CD300LF (fragment): CLM1_HUMAN - Also known as CD300F, CLM1, IGSF13, IREM1, NKIR. Experimental evidence at protein level: Swiss-Prot protein existence level 1. Acts as an inhibitory receptor for myeloid cells and mast cells (PubMed:15549731). Positively regulates the phagocytosis of apoptotic cells (efferocytosis) via phosphatidylserine (PS) recognition; recognizes and binds PS as a ligand which is expressed on the surface of apoptotic cells. Plays an important role in the maintenance of immune homeostasis, by promoting macrophage-mediated efferocytosis and by inhibiting dendritic cell-mediated efferocytosis (By
   3256..3435    +  CDS            Comp (fragment): COMP_RAT - Experimental evidence at protein level: Swiss-Prot protein existence level 1. May play a role in the structural integrity of cartilage via its interaction with other extracellular matrix proteins such as the collagens and fibronectin. Can mediate the interaction of chondrocytes with the cartilage extracellular matrix through interaction with cell surface integrin receptors. Could play a role in the pathogenesis of osteoarthritis. Potent suppressor of apoptosis in both primary chondrocytes and transformed cells. Suppresses apoptosis by blocking the activation of caspase-3 and by indu
   3423..4875    +  CDS            SEAP (fragment): secreted alkaline phosphatase from human placenta The natural enzyme has a C-terminal transmembrane sequence that is replaced by a GPI anchor.
   4900..4941    +  CDS            AviTag™ (fragment): peptide tag that allows for enzymatic biotinylation
   4945..4968    +  CDS            8xHis: 8xHis affinity tag
   5114..5225    +  polyA_signal   bGH poly(A) signal: bovine growth hormone polyadenylation signal
   5226..5334    +  rep_origin     f1 ori (fragment): f1 bacteriophage origin of replication; arrow indicates direction of (+) strand synthesis
   5348..5677    +  promoter       SV40 promoter: SV40 enhancer and early promoter
   5725..5772    +  promoter       EM7 promoter: synthetic bacterial promoter&nbsp
   5791..6390    +  CDS            PuroR (fragment): puromycin N-acetyltransferase; pac from Streptomyces; confers resistance to puromycin
   6400..6525    +  CDS            ble (fragment): BLE_KLEPN - Experimental evidence at protein level: Swiss-Prot protein existence level 1. Binding protein with a strong affinity to the bleomycin family of antibiotics. Binds to CL990; an antimitotic-antibiotic compound. From Klebsiella pneumoniae.
   6520..6641    +  polyA_signal   SV40 poly(A) signal: SV40 polyadenylation signal
   6694..7554    -  CDS            AmpR: β-lactamase; bla; confers resistance to ampicillin, carbenicillin, and related antibiotics
   7557..89      -  promoter       AmpR promoter (fragment) (across the origin): bla
