[The description below was written by a language model from this plasmid's Addgene catalogue record and pLannotate feature annotations shown in this document.]
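Description:
pD649-HAsp-CD300LF-COMP5AP-AviTag-9xHis is a mammalian expression plasmid on the pD649 backbone, built to produce the extracellular domain of the human cell-surface receptor CD300LF (also called CLM1, IREM1 or IgSF13) as a secreted, multimerised reporter fusion. It is propagated in E. coli at high copy from a ColE1/pUC-type origin with ampicillin selection through the bla gene. The annotation also detects short remnants of KanR, lacZα, an rrnB terminator and an f1 origin, which appear to be backbone fragments rather than functional parts. The depositor notes that some plasmids in this collection may carry an IS4-like transposase upstream of the CMV promoter; no such element is annotated in this feature table.

Expression is driven by the CMV enhancer/promoter followed by a fragment of CMV intron A, with an SP6 promoter just upstream of the coding region that could support in vitro transcription. The name indicates an HA-type signal peptide ("HAsp"), although the automated annotation labels the leader region as an IgH signal sequence fragment. The 411 bp CD300LF segment sits between retained NotI and AscI sites and is fused in frame to a rat COMP coiled-coil segment, which pentamerises the protein, then human placental alkaline phosphatase, an AviTag for enzymatic biotinylation and a polyhistidine tag (9xHis by name, annotated as 8xHis), ending at a bGH polyadenylation signal. A separate SV40/EM7-driven puromycin resistance cassette with an SV40 poly(A) signal could permit selection in mammalian cells. The pentameric, enzymatically detectable format gives a high-avidity probe, consistent with the associated study mapping extracellular interactions among human IgSF proteins.
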