Addgene plasmid #157092: pD649-HAsp-CD300LF-COMP5AP-AviTag-9xHis
Purpose: Mammalian expression of cell-surface protein extracellular domain fused to COMP5AP-AviTag-9xHis. Protein is secreted from cells.
Depositing lab: Chris Garcia. Depositing organization: Stanford University. Publication: A Human IgSF Cell-Surface Interactome Reveals a Complex Network of Protein-Protein Interactions. Wojtowicz WM, Vielmetter J, Fernandes RA, Siepe DH, Eastman CL, Chisholm GB, Cox S, Klock H, Anderson PW, Rue SM, Miller JJ, Glaser SM, Bragstad ML, Vance J, Lam AW, Lesley SA, Zinn K, Garcia KC. Cell. 2020 Aug 20;182(4):1027-1043.e17. doi: 10.1016/j.cell.2020.07.025. PubMed 32822567.
Backbone
  Vector backbone: pD649
  Backbone size w/o insert (bp): 7153
  Vector type: Mammalian Expression
Growth in bacteria
  Bacterial resistance: Ampicillin, 100 μg/mL
  Growth temperature: 37°C
  Growth strain: DH5alpha
  Copy number: High Copy
Gene/Insert
  Gene/Insert name: CD300LF (alt name: CLM1)
  Species: H. sapiens (human)
  Insert size (bp): 411
  Entrez Gene: CD300LF (a.k.a. CD300f, CLM-1, CLM1, IREM-1, IREM1, IgSF13, LMIR3, NKIR)
  Promoter: CMV/SP6
  Tag / fusion protein: COMP5AP-AviTag-9xHis (C terminal on backbone)
  Cloning method: Restriction Enzyme; 5′ cloning site GCGGCCGC (not destroyed); 3′ cloning site GGCGCGCC (not destroyed)
  Sequencing primers: 5′ ATTTAGGTGACACTATAG; 3′ CGTCGCACTCCATCACGGTG
Resource information
  A portion of this plasmid was derived from a plasmid made by: synthesis by ThermoFisher
Terms and licenses: Academic/Nonprofit Terms; Industry Terms: Not Available to Industry
Depositor comments: Some plasmids in this collection may have an IS4-like element ISVsa5 family transposase upstream of the CMV promoter.
How to cite: pD649-HAsp-CD300LF-COMP5AP-AviTag-9xHis was a gift from Chris Garcia (Addgene plasmid # 157092 ; http://n2t.net/addgene:157092 ; RRID:Addgene_157092)
