>Addgene plasmid #157092 | pD649-HAsp-CD300LF-COMP5AP-AviTag-9xHis | depositor partial sequence | sequence record 303294 | insert (extracellular domain)
ACACAGATCACAGGCCCTACAACAGTGAATGGCCTGGAAAGGGGCAGCCTGACCGTGCAGTGTGTGTACA
GAAGCGGCTGGGAGACATACCTGAAGTGGTGGTGTAGAGGCGCCATCTGGCGGGATTGCAAGATCCTGGT
CAAGACCAGCGGCAGCGAGCAAGAAGTGAAGCGGGACAGAGTGTCCATCAAGGACAACCAGAAGAACCGG
ACCTTCACCGTGACCATGGAAGATCTGATGAAGACCGACGCCGACACCTATTGGTGCGGCATCGAGAAAA
CCGGCAACGATCTGGGCGTGACAGTGCAAGTGACCATCGATCCCGCTCCAGTGACACAAGAGGAAACCAG
CAGCAGCCCTACACTGACAGGCCACCACCTGGACAACAGACACAAGCTGCTGAAGCTGTCT
